>Addgene plasmid #144116 | TFORF1898 | addgene full sequence | sequence record 396183 | Addgene NGS Result
TTAATGTAGTCTTATGCAATACTCTTGTAGTCTTGCAACATGGTAACGATGAGTTAGCAACATGCCTTAC
AAGGAGAGAAAAAGCACCGTGCATGCCGATTGGTGGAAGTAAGGTGGTACGATCGTGCCTTATTAGGAAG
GCAACAGACGGGTCTGACATGGATTGGACGAACCACTGAATTGCCGCATTGCAGAGATATTGTATTTAAG
TGCCTAGCTCGATACATAAACGGGTCTCTCTGGTTAGACCAGATCTGAGCCTGGGAGCTCTCTGGCTAAC
TAGGGAACCCACTGCTTAAGCCTCAATAAAGCTTGCCTTGAGTGCTTCAAGTAGTGTGTGCCCGTCTGTT
GTGTGACTCTGGTAACTAGAGATCCCTCAGACCCTTTTAGTCAGTGTGGAAAATCTCTAGCAGTGGCGCC
CGAACAGGGACTTGAAAGCGAAAGGGAAACCAGAGGAGCTCTCTCGACGCAGGACTCGGCTTGCTGAAGC
GCGCACGGCAAGAGGCGAGGGGCGGCGACTGGTGAGTACGCCAAAAATTTTGACTAGCGGAGGCTAGAAG
GAGAGAGATGGGTGCGAGAGCGTCAGTATTAAGCGGGGGAGAATTAGATCGCGATGGGAAAAAATTCGGT
TAAGGCCAGGGGGAAAGAAAAAATATAAATTAAAACATATAGTATGGGCAAGCAGGGAGCTAGAACGATT
CGCAGTTAATCCTGGCCTGTTAGAAACATCAGAAGGCTGTAGACAAATACTGGGACAGCTACAACCATCC
CTTCAGACAGGATCAGAAGAACTTAGATCATTATATAATACAGTAGCAACCCTCTATTGTGTGCATCAAA
GGATAGAGATAAAAGACACCAAGGAAGCTTTAGACAAGATAGAGGAAGAGCAAAACAAAAGTAAGACCAC
CGCACAGCAAGCGGCCGCTGATCTTCAGACCTGGAGGAGGAGATATGAGGGACAATTGGAGAAGTGAATT
ATATAAATATAAAGTAGTAAAAATTGAACCATTAGGAGTAGCACCCACCAAGGCAAAGAGAAGAGTGGTG
CAGAGAGAAAAAAGAGCAGTGGGAATAGGAGCTTTGTTCCTTGGGTTCTTGGGAGCAGCAGGAAGCACTA
TGGGCGCAGCGTCAATGACGCTGACGGTACAGGCCAGACAATTATTGTCTGGTATAGTGCAGCAGCAGAA
CAATTTGCTGAGGGCTATTGAGGCGCAACAGCATCTGTTGCAACTCACAGTCTGGGGCATCAAGCAGCTC
CAGGCAAGAATCCTGGCTGTGGAAAGATACCTAAAGGATCAACAGCTCCTGGGGATTTGGGGTTGCTCTG
GAAAACTCATTTGCACCACTGCTGTGCCTTGGAATGCTAGTTGGAGTAATAAATCTCTGGAACAGATTTG
GAATCACACGACCTGGATGGAGTGGGACAGAGAAATTAACAATTACACAAGCTTAATACACTCCTTAATT
GAAGAATCGCAAAACCAGCAAGAAAAGAATGAACAAGAATTATTGGAATTAGATAAATGGGCAAGTTTGT
GGAATTGGTTTAACATAACAAATTGGCTGTGGTATATAAAATTATTCATAATGATAGTAGGAGGCTTGGT
AGGTTTAAGAATAGTTTTTGCTGTACTTTCTATAGTGAATAGAGTTAGGCAGGGATATTCACCATTATCG
TTTCAGACCCACCTCCCAACCCCGAGGGGACCCATGCATTGCATCTCAATTAGTCAGCAACCAGGTGTGG
AAAGTCCCCAGGCTCCCCAGCAGGCAGAAGTATGCAAAGCATGCGTCTCAATTAGTCAGCAACCATAGTC
CCGCCCCTAACTCCGCCCATCCCGCCCCTAACTCCGCCCAGTTCCGCCCATTCTCCGCCCCATGGCTGAC
TAATTTTTTTTATTTATGCAGAGGCCGAGGCCGCCTCGGCCTCTGAGCTATTCCAGAAGTAGTGAGGAGG
CTTTTTTGGAGGCCTAGGCTTTTGCAAAAAGCTTTCTAGAGGTACCACCGGAGCTTACCATGACCGAGTA
CAAGCCCACGGTGCGCCTCGCCACCCGCGACGACGTCCCCAGGGCCGTACGCACCCTCGCCGCCGCGTTC
GCCGACTACCCCGCCACGCGCCACACCGTCGATCCGGACCGCCACATCGAGCGGGTCACCGAGCTGCAAG
AACTCTTCCTCACGCGCGTCGGGCTCGACATCGGCAAGGTGTGGGTCGCGGACGACGGCGCCGCCGTGGC
GGTCTGGACCACGCCGGAGAGCGTCGAAGCGGGGGCGGTGTTCGCCGAGATCGGCCCGCGCATGGCCGAG
TTGAGCGGTTCCCGGCTGGCCGCGCAGCAACAGATGGAAGGCCTCCTGGCGCCGCACCGGCCCAAGGAGC
CCGCGTGGTTCCTGGCCACCGTCGGCGTCTCGCCCGACCACCAGGGCAAGGGTCTGGGCAGCGCCGTCGT
GCTCCCCGGAGTGGAGGCGGCCGAGCGCGCCGGGGTGCCCGCCTTCCTGGAGACCTCCGCGCCCCGCAAC
CTCCCCTTCTACGAGCGGCTCGGCTTCACCGTCACCGCCGACGTCGAGGTGCCCGAAGGACCGCGCACCT
GGTGCATGACCCGCAAGCCCGGTGCCAGTTAACGAATTCTAGATCTTGAGACAAATGGCAGTATTCATCC
ACAATTTTAAAAGAAAAGGGGGGATTGGGGGGTACAGTGCAGGGGAAAGAATAGTAGACATAATAGCAAC
AGACATACAAACTAAAGAATTACAAAAACAAATTACAAAAATTCAAAATTTTCGGGTTTATTACAGGGAC
AGCAGAGATCCACTTTGGCGCCGGCTCGAGGCCTGCAGGTGCAAAGATGGATAAAGTTTTAAACAGAGAG
GAATCTTTGCAGCTAATGGACCTTCTAGGTCTTGAAAGGAGTGGGAATTGGCTCCGGTGCCCGTCAGTGG
GCAGAGCGCACATCGCCCACAGTCCCCGAGAAGTTGGGGGGAGGGGTCGGCAATTGAACCGGTGCCTAGA
GAAGGTGGCGCGGGGTAAACTGGGAAAGTGATGTCGTGTACTGGCTCCGCCTTTTTCCCGAGGGTGGGGG
AGAACCGTATATAAGTGCAGTAGTCGCCGTGAACGTTCTTTTTCGCAACGGGTTTGCCGCCAGAACACAG
GTAAGTGCCGTGTGTGGTTCCCGCGGGCCTGGCCTCTTTACGGGTTATGGCCCTTGCGTGCCTTGAATTA
CTTCCACCTGGCTGCAGTACGTGATTCTTGATCCCGAGCTTCGGGTTGGAAGTGGGTGGGAGAGTTCGAG
GCCTTGCGCTTAAGGAGCCCCTTCGCCTCGTGCTTGAGTTGAGGCCTGGCCTGGGCGCTGGGGCCGCCGC
GTGCGAATCTGGTGGCACCTTCGCGCCTGTCTCGCTGCTTTCGATAAGTCTCTAGCCATTTAAAATTTTT
GATGACCTGCTGCGACGCTTTTTTTCTGGCAAGATAGTCTTGTAAATGCGGGCCAAGATCTGCACACTGG
TATTTCGGTTTTTGGGGCCGCGGGCGGCGACGGGGCCCGTGCGTCCCAGCGCACATGTTCGGCGAGGCGG
GGCCTGCGAGCGCGGCCACCGAGAATCGGACGGGGGTAGTCTCAAGCTGGCCGGCCTGCTCTGGTGCCTG
GCCTCGCGCCGCCGTGTATCGCCCCGCCCTGGGCGGCAAGGCTGGCCCGGTCGGCACCAGTTGCGTGAGC
GGAAAGATGGCCGCTTCCCGGCCCTGCTGCAGGGAGCTCAAAATGGAGGACGCGGCGCTCGGGAGAGCGG
GCGGGTGAGTCACCCACACAAAGGAAAAGGGCCTTTCCGTCCTCAGCCGTCGCTTCATGTGACTCCACGG
AGTACCGGGCGCCGTCCAGGCACCTCGATTAGTTCTCGAGCTTTTGGAGTACGTCGTCTTTAGGTTGGGG
GGAGGGGTTTTATGCGATGGAGTTTCCCCACACTGAGTGGGTGGAGACTGAAGTTAGGCCAGCTTGGCAC
TTGATGTAATTCTCCTTGGAATTTGCCCTTTTTGAGTTTGGATCTTGGTTCATTCTCAAGCCTCAGACAG
TGGTTCAAAGTTTTTTTCTTCCATTTCAGGTGTCGTGAGGCTAGCACCGCCACCATGGAGCGGGTGAACG
ACGCTTCGTGCGGCCCGTCTGGCTGCTACACATACCAGGTGAGCAGACACAGCACGGAGATGCTGCACAA
CCTGAACCAGCAGCGCAAAAACGGCGGGCGCTTCTGCGACGTGCTCTTGCGGGTAGGCGACGAGAGCTTC
CCAGCGCACCGCGCCGTGCTGGCCGCCTGCAGCGAGTACTTTGAGTCGGTGTTCAGCGCCCAGTTGGGCG
ACGGCGGAGCTGCGGACGGGGGTCCGGCTGATGTAGGGGGCGCGACGGCAGCACCAGGCGGCGGGGCCGG
GGGCAGCCGGGAGCTGGAGATGCACACTATCAGCTCCAAGGTATTTGGGGACATTCTGGACTTCGCCTAC
ACTTCCCGCATCGTGGTGCGCTTGGAGAGCTTTCCCGAACTCATGACGGCCGCCAAGTTCCTGCTGATGA
GGTCGGTTATCGAGATCTGCCAGGAAGTCATCAAACAGTCCAACGTACAGATCCTGGTACCCCCTGCCCG
CGCCGATATAATGCTCTTTCGCCCCCCTGGGACCTCGGACTTGGGCTTCCCTTTGGACATGACCAACGGG
GCAGCCTTGGCAGCCAACAGCAATGGCATCGCCGGCAGCATGCAGCCAGAGGAGGAGGCAGCTCGGGCGG
CTGGTGCAGCCATTGCAGGCCAAGCCTCTTTGCCTGTGTTACCTGGGGTGGACCGCTTGCCCATGGTGGC
TGGACCCCTATCCCCCCAACTGCTGACTTCCCCATTCCCCAGTGTGGCATCCAGTGCCCCTCCCCTGACT
GGCAAGCGAGGCCGGGGCCGCCCAAGGAAGGCCAACCTGCTGGACTCAATGTTTGGGTCCCCAGGGGGCC
TGAGGGAGGCAGGCATCCTTCCATGCGGTCTATGTGGTAAGGTGTTCACTGATGCCAACCGGCTCCGGCA
GCACGAGGCCCAGCACGGTGTCACCAGCCTCCAGCTGGGCTACATCGACCTTCCTCCTCCGAGGCTGGGT
GAGAATGGGCTACCCATCTCTGAAGACCCCGACGGCCCCCGAAAGAGGAGCCGGACCAGGAAGCAGGTGG
CTTGTGAGATCTGCGGCAAGATCTTCCGTGATGTGTATCATCTTAACCGGCACAAGCTGTCCCACTCTGG
GGAGAAGCCCTACTCCTGCCCTGTGTGTGGGTTGCGGTTCAAGAGAAAAGACCGCATGTCCTACCATGTG
CGGTCCCATGATGGGTCCGTGGGCAAGCCTTACATCTGCCAGAGCTGTGGGAAAGGCTTCTCCAGGCCTG
ATCACTTGAACGGACATATCAAGCAGGTGCACACTTCTGAGCGGCCTCACAAGTGTCAGACCTGCAATGC
TTCTTTTGCCACCCGAGACCGTCTGCGCTCCCACCTGGCCTGTCATGAAGACAAGGTGCCCTGCCAGGTG
TGTGGGAAGTACTTGCGGGCAGCATACATGGCAGACCACCTGAAGAAGCACAGCGAGGGGCCCAGCAACT
TCTGCAGTATCTGTAACCGAGGTTTCTCCTCTGCCTCCTACTTAAAGGTCCATGTTAAAACCCACCACGG
TGTTCCCCTTCCCCAGGTCTCCAGGCACCAGGAGCCCATCCTGAATGGGGGAGCAGCGTTCCACTGCGCC
AGGACCTATGGCAACAAAGAAGGCCAGAAATGCTCACATCAGGATCCGATTGAGAGCTCTGACTCCTATG
GTGACCTCTCAGATGCCAGCGACCTGAAGACGCCAGAGAAGCAGAGTGCCAATGGCTCTTTCTCCTGCGA
CATGGCAGTCCCCAAAAACAAAATGGAGTCTGATGGGGAGAAGAAGTACCCATGCCCTGAATGTGGGAGC
TTCTTCCGCTCTAAGTCCTACTTGAACAAACACATCCAGAAGGTGCATGTCCGGGCTCTCGGGGGCCCCC
TGGGGGACCTGGGCCCTGCCCTTGGCTCACCTTTCTCTCCTCAGCAGAACATGTCTCTCCTCGAGTCCTT
TGGGTTTCAGATTGTTCAGTCGGCATTTGCGTCATCTTTAGTAGATCCTGAGGTTGACCAGCAGCCCATG
GGGCCTGAAGGGAAATAGTAATGAACTAGTCCGTAACTTGAAAGTATTTCGATTTCTTGGCTTTATATAT
CTTGTGGAAAGGACGACGGTTATGTTCTCCAAGATCTGCTACGCGTTAAGTCGACAATCAACCTCTGGAT
TACAAAATTTGTGAAAGATTGACTGGTATTCTTAACTATGTTGCTCCTTTTACGCTATGTGGATACGCTG
CTTTAATGCCTTTGTATCATGCTATTGCTTCCCGTATGGCTTTCATTTTCTCCTCCTTGTATAAATCCTG
GTTGCTGTCTCTTTATGAGGAGTTGTGGCCCGTTGTCAGGCAACGTGGCGTGGTGTGCACTGTGTTTGCT
GACGCAACCCCCACTGGTTGGGGCATTGCCACCACCTGTCAGCTCCTTTCCGGGACTTTCGCTTTCCCCC
TCCCTATTGCCACGGCGGAACTCATCGCCGCCTGCCTTGCCCGCTGCTGGACAGGGGCTCGGCTGTTGGG
CACTGACAATTCCGTGGTGTTGTCGGGGAAATCATCGTCCTTTCCTTGGCTGCTCGCCTGTGTTGCCACC
TGGATTCTGCGCGGGACGTCCTTCTGCTACGTCCCTTCGGCCCTCAATCCAGCGGACCTTCCTTCCCGCG
GCCTGCTGCCGGCTCTGCGGCCTCTTCCGCGTCTTCGCCTTCGCCCTCAGACGAGTCGGATCTCCCTTTG
GGCCGCCTCCCCGCGTCGACTTTAAGACCAATGACTTACAAGGCAGCTGTAGATCTTAGCCACTTTTTAA
AAGAAAAGGGGGGACTGGAAGGGCTAATTCACTCCCAACGAAGACAAGATCTGCTTTTTGCTTGTACTGG
GTCTCTCTGGTTAGACCAGATCTGAGCCTGGGAGCTCTCTGGCTAACTAGGGAACCCACTGCTTAAGCCT
CAATAAAGCTTGCCTTGAGTGCTTCAAGTAGTGTGTGCCCGTCTGTTGTGTGACTCTGGTAACTAGAGAT
CCCTCAGACCCTTTTAGTCAGTGTGGAAAATCTCTAGCAGTACGTATAGTAGTTCATGTCATCTTATTAT
TCAGTATTTATAACTTGCAAAGAAATGAATATCAGAGAGTGAGAGGAACTTGTTTATTGCAGCTTATAAT
GGTTACAAATAAAGCAATAGCATCACAAATTTCACAAATAAAGCATTTTTTTCACTGCATTCTAGTTGTG
GTTTGTCCAAACTCATCAATGTATCTTATCATGTCTGGCTCTAGCTATCCCGCCCCTAACTCCGCCCATC
CCGCCCCTAACTCCGCCCAGTTCCGCCCATTCTCCGCCCCATGGCTGACTAATTTTTTTTATTTATGCAG
AGGCCGAGGCCGCCTCGGCCTCTGAGCTATTCCAGAAGTAGTGAGGAGGCTTTTTTGGAGGCCTAGGGAC
GTACCCAATTCGCCCTATAGTGAGTCGTATTACGCGCGCTCACTGGCCGTCGTTTTACAACGTCGTGACT
GGGAAAACCCTGGCGTTACCCAACTTAATCGCCTTGCAGCACATCCCCCTTTCGCCAGCTGGCGTAATAG
CGAAGAGGCCCGCACCGATCGCCCTTCCCAACAGTTGCGCAGCCTGAATGGCGAATGGG
[124 nt withheld, positions 7760-7883]
C
[91 nt withheld, positions 7885-7975]
A
[49 nt withheld, positions 7977-8025]
CCTTTGACGTTGGAGTCCACGTTCTTT
[37 nt withheld, positions 8053-8089]
ACCCTATCTCGGTCTATTCTTTTGATTTATAAGGGATTTTGCCGATTTCGGCCTATTGGTTAAAAAATGA
GCTGATTTAACAAAAATTTAACGCGAATTTTAACAAAATATTAACGCTTACAATTTAGGTGGCACTTTTC
GGGGAAATGTGCGCGGAACCCCTATTTGTTTATTTTTCTAAATACATTCAAATATGTATCCGCTCATGAG
ACAATAACCCTGATAAATGCTTCAATAATATTGAAAAAGGAAGAGTATGAGTATTCAACATTTCCGTGTC
GCCCTTATTCCCTTTTTTGCGGCATTTTGCCTTCCTGTTTTTGCTCACCCAGAAACGCTGGTGAAAGTAA
AAGATGCTGAAGATCAGTTGGGTGCACGAGTGGGTTACATCGAACTGGATCTCAACAGCGGTAAGATCCT
TGAGAGTTTTCGCCCCGAAGAACGTTTTCCAATGATGAGCACTTTTAAAGTTCTGCTATGTGGCGCGGTA
TTATCCCGTATTGACGCCGGGCAAGAGCAACTCGGTCGCCGCATACACTATTCTCAGAATGACTTGGTTG
AGTACTCACCAGTCACAGAAAAGCATCTTACGGATGGCATGACAGTAAGAGAATTATGCAGTGCTGCCAT
AACCATGAGTGATAACACTGCGGCCAACTTACTTCTGACAACGATCGGAGGACCGAAGGAGCTAACCGCT
TTTTTGCACAACATGGGGGATCATGTAACTCGCCTTGATCGTTGGGAACCGGAGCTGAATGAAGCCATAC
CAAACGACGAGCGTGACACCACGATGCCTGTAGCAATGGCAACAACGTTGCGCAAACTATTAACTGGCGA
ACTACTTACTCTAGCTTCCCGGCAACAATTAATAGACTGGATGGAGGCGGATAAAGTTGCAGGACCACTT
CTGCGCTCGGCCCTTCCGGCTGGCTGGTTTATTGCTGATAAATCTGGAGCCGGTGAGCGTGGGTCTCGCG
GTATCATTGCAGCACTGGGGCCAGATGGTAAGCCCTCCCGTATCGTAGTTATCTACACGACGGGGAGTCA
GGCAACTATGGATGAACGAAATAGACAGATCGCTGAGATAGGTGCCTCACTGATTAAGCATTGGTAACTG
TCAGACCAAGTTTACTCATATATACTTTAGATTGATTTAAAACTTCATTTTTAATTTAAAAGGATCTAGG
TGAAGATCCTTTTTGATAATCTCATGACCAAAATCCCTTAACGTGAGTTTTCGTTCCACTGAGCGTCAGA
CCCCGTAGAAAAGATCAAAGGATCTTCTTGAGATCCTTTTTTTCTGCGCGTAATCTGCTGCTTGCAAACA
AAAAAACCACCGCTACCAGCGGTGGTTTGTTTGCCGGATCAAGAGCTACCAACTCTTTTTCCGAAGGTAA
CTGGCTTCAGCAGAGCGCAGATACCAAATACTGTTCTTCTAGTGTAGCCGTAGTTAGGCCACCACTTCAA
GAACTCTGTAGCACCGCCTACATACCTCGCTCTGCTAATCCTGTTACCAGTGGCTGCTGCCAGTGGCGAT
AAGTCGTGTCTTACCGGGTTGGACTCAAGACGATAGTTACCGGATAAGGCGCAGCGGTCGGGCTGAACGG
GGGGTTCGTGCACACAGCCCAGCTTGGAGCGAACGACCTACACCGAACTGAGATACCTACAGCGTGAGCT
ATGAGAAAGCGCCACGCTTCCCGAAGGGAGAAAGGCGGACAGGTATCCGGTAAGCGGCAGGGTCGGAACA
GGAGAGCGCACGAGGGAGCTTCCAGGGGGAAACGCCTGGTATCTTTATAGTCCTGTCGGGTTTCGCCACC
TCTGACTTGAGCGTCGATTTTTGTGATGCTCGTCAGGGGGGCGGAGCCTATGGAAAAACGCCAGCAACGC
GGCCTTTTTACGGTTCCTGGCCTTTTGCTGGCCTTTTGCTCACATGTTCTTTCCTGCGTTATCCCCTGAT
TCTGTGGATAACCGTATTACCGCCTTTGAGTGAGCTGATACCGCTCGCCGCAGCCGAACGACCGAGCGCA
GCGAGTCAGTGAGCGAGGAAGCGGAAGAGCGCCCAATACGCAAACCGCCTCTCCCCGCGCGTTGGCCGAT
TCATTAATGCAGCTGGCACGACAGGTTTCCCGACTGGAAAGCGGGCAGTGAGCGCAACGCAATTAATGTG
AGTTAGCTCACTCATTAGGCACCCCAGGCTTTACACTTTATGCTTCCGGCTCGTATGTTGTGTGGAATTG
TGAGCGGATAACAATTTCACACAGGAAACAGCTATGACCATGATTACGCCAAGCGCGCAATTAACCCTCA
CTAAAGGGAACAAAAGCTGGAGCTGCAAGC
Features (pLannotate 1.2.2; 31 found; start..end, strand, type, name):
      5..231     +  promoter       RSV promoter: Rous sarcoma virus enhancer/promoter
    232..412     +  LTR            5' LTR (truncated): truncated 5' long terminal repeat (LTR) from HIV-1
    459..584     +  misc_feature   HIV-1 Ψ: packaging signal of human immunodeficiency virus type 1
    568..931     +  CDS            HIV-1 gag (fragment): gag protein from human immunodeficiency virus 1; gag
   1077..1310    +  misc_feature   RRE: The Rev response element (RRE) of HIV-1 allows for Rev-dependent mRNA export from the nucleus to the cytoplasm.
   1687..1713    +  CDS            Rev (fragment): human immunodeficiency virus 1 (HIV-1) Rev protein; rev; enhances nuclear export of unspliced and incompletely spliced viral mRNAs
   1720..1743    +  promoter       SV40 promoter (fragment): SV40 early promoter
   1744..1815    +  promoter       SV40 promoter (fragment): SV40 enhancer and early promoter
   1839..1974    +  rep_origin     SV40 ori: SV40 origin of replication
   2020..2616    +  CDS            PuroR (fragment): puromycin N-acetyltransferase; pac from Streptomyces; confers resistance to puromycin
   2665..2782    +  misc_feature   cPPT/CTS: central polypurine tract and central termination sequence of HIV-1
   2847..2913    +  CDS            small t antigen (fragment): SV40 (simian virus 40) small t antigen
   2920..4098    +  promoter       EF-1α promoter: strong constitutive promoter for human elongation factor EF-1α
   4115..6175    +  CDS            PATZ1: PATZ1_HUMAN - Also known as PATZ, RIAZ, ZBTB19, ZNF278, ZSG. Experimental evidence at protein level: Swiss-Prot protein existence level 1. Transcriptional repressor. From Homo sapiens (Human).
   6191..6244    +  promoter       U6 promoter (fragment): RNA polymerase III promoter for human U6 snRNA
   6286..6874    +  misc_feature   WPRE: woodchuck hepatitis virus posttranscriptional regulatory element
   6925..6944    +  misc_feature   cPPT/CTS (fragment): central polypurine tract and central termination sequence of HIV-1
   6946..7179    +  LTR            3' LTR (ΔU3): self-inactivating 3' long terminal repeat (LTR) from HIV-1
   7257..7378    +  polyA_signal   SV40 poly(A) signal: SV40 polyadenylation signal
   7418..7553    +  rep_origin     SV40 ori: SV40 origin of replication
   7574..7592    -  promoter       T7 promoter: promoter for bacteriophage T7 RNA polymerase
   7600..7755    +  CDS            lacZα (fragment): LacZα fragment of β-galactosidase; lacZ fragment
   7760..8188    +  rep_origin     f1 ori (sequence partly withheld): f1 bacteriophage origin of replication; arrow indicates direction of (+) strand synthesis
   8241..8345    +  promoter       AmpR promoter: bla
   8346..9206    +  CDS            AmpR: β-lactamase; bla; confers resistance to ampicillin, carbenicillin, and related antibiotics
   9377..9965    +  rep_origin     ori: high-copy-number ColE1/pMB1/pBR322/pUC origin of replication
  10148..10240   +  CDS            lacI (fragment): lac repressor; lacI; The lac repressor binds to the lac operator to inhibit transcription in E. coli. This inhibition can be relieved by adding lactose or isopropyl-β-D-thiogalactopyranoside (IPTG).
  10253..10274   +  protein_bind   CAP binding site: CAP binding activates transcription in the presence of cAMP. E. coli catabolite activator protein
  10289..10319   +  promoter       lac promoter: promoter for the E. coli lac operon
  10327..10343   +  protein_bind   lac operator: The lac repressor binds to the lac operator to inhibit transcription in E. coli. This inhibition can be relieved by adding lactose or isopropyl-β-D-thiogalactopyranoside (IPTG). lac repressor encoded by lacI
  10388..10406   +  promoter       T3 promoter: promoter for bacteriophage T3 RNA polymerase
