[The description below was written by a language model from this plasmid's Addgene catalogue record and pLannotate feature annotations shown in this document.]
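Description:
TFORF1898 is a lentiviral mammalian expression plasmid built on the pLX_TRC317 backbone and carrying the human transcription factor PATZ1 (also known as MAZR, ZBTB19 or ZNF278), a POZ/zinc-finger protein annotated as a transcriptional repressor. It belongs to a barcoded transcription factor ORF collection in which each synthesized ORF is paired with a unique 24-bp barcode, so that the factor delivered to a cell can be identified in pooled overexpression screens. The barcode is not annotated in the feature table, so its exact position is not stated. The sequenced record is about 10.4 kb. In bacteria the plasmid is maintained through a high-copy ColE1/pUC-type origin and ampicillin resistance (AmpR). An f1 origin and remnants of a lac/lacZα cloning region with T7 and T3 promoters are also present in the backbone. The depositor notes that the plasmid can recombine, as is common for LTR-containing vectors.

The viral cassette has a third-generation, self-inactivating layout. An RSV promoter drives a truncated HIV-1 5' LTR, followed by the Ψ packaging signal with a gag fragment and the RRE for Rev-dependent export of the genomic RNA. The cassette ends in a ΔU3 3' LTR followed by an SV40 poly(A) signal. Within the provirus, SV40 promoter/origin sequences precede a puromycin N-acetyltransferase gene for selecting transduced cells. A cPPT/CTS element then precedes the strong constitutive EF-1α promoter, which drives the PATZ1 coding sequence. A WPRE downstream of the ORF enhances transcript stability and expression. A short U6 promoter fragment lies between the ORF and the WPRE, with no function recorded for it. The construct is intended for packaging into lentivirus and stable PATZ1 overexpression, for example in directed differentiation screens.
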