Addgene plasmid #144116: TFORF1898
Purpose: Lentiviral vector for overexpressing transcription factor ORFs with unique 24-bp barcodes. Barcodes facilitate identification of transcription factors in pooled screens.
Depositing lab: Feng Zhang. Depositing organization: Broad Institute. Publication: A transcription factor atlas of directed differentiation. Joung J, Ma S, Tay T, Geiger-Schuller KR, Kirchgatterer PC, Verdine VK, Guo B, Arias-Garcia MA, Allen WE, Singh A, Kuksenko O, Abudayyeh OO, Gootenberg JS, Fu Z, Macrae RK, Buenrostro JD, Regev A, Zhang F. Cell. 2023 Jan 5;186(1):209-229.e26. doi: 10.1016/j.cell.2022.11.026. PubMed 36608654.
Backbone
  Vector backbone: pLX_TRC317
  Backbone manufacturer: Broad Institute Genetic Perturbation Platform
  Backbone size w/o insert (bp): 8264
  Vector type: Mammalian Expression, Lentiviral
  Selectable markers: Puromycin
Growth in bacteria
  Bacterial resistance: Ampicillin, 100 μg/mL
  Growth temperature: 37°C
  Growth strain: NEB Stable
  Copy number: High Copy
Gene/Insert
  Gene/Insert name: PATZ1
  Species: H. sapiens (human)
  Insert size (bp): 2165
  Entrez Gene: PATZ1 (a.k.a. MAZR, PATZ, RIAZ, ZBTB19, ZNF278, ZSG, dJ400N23)
  Promoter: EF1a
  Cloning method: Unknown
  Sequencing primers: 5′ GGGTGGAGACTGAAGTTAGGCCAG; 3′ CACATAGCGTAAAAGGAGCAACATAG
Terms and licenses: Academic/Nonprofit Terms; Industry Terms: Not Available to Industry
Depositor comments: NM_014323,ENST00000266269 . The transcription factor ORF portion of this plasmid was synthesized by Genewiz. Please test multiple small colonies in case of plasmid recombination. To make this collection available in a timely manner, a portion of this collection was not fully sequenced by Addgene. If an Addgene verified full plasmid sequence is not available, please contact us prior to placing an order to request the full sequence.
How to cite: TFORF1898 was a gift from Feng Zhang (Addgene plasmid # 144116 ; http://n2t.net/addgene:144116 ; RRID:Addgene_144116)
