>Addgene plasmid #144116 | TFORF1898 | depositor partial sequence | sequence record 284472 | Insert
ACCGCCACCATGGAGCGGGTGAACGACGCTTCGTGCGGCCCGTCTGGCTGCTACACATACCAGGTGAGCA
GACACAGCACGGAGATGCTGCACAACCTGAACCAGCAGCGCAAAAACGGCGGGCGCTTCTGCGACGTGCT
CTTGCGGGTAGGCGACGAGAGCTTCCCAGCGCACCGCGCCGTGCTGGCCGCCTGCAGCGAGTACTTTGAG
TCGGTGTTCAGCGCCCAGTTGGGCGACGGCGGAGCTGCGGACGGGGGTCCGGCTGATGTAGGGGGCGCGA
CGGCAGCACCAGGCGGCGGGGCCGGGGGCAGCCGGGAGCTGGAGATGCACACTATCAGCTCCAAGGTATT
TGGGGACATTCTGGACTTCGCCTACACTTCCCGCATCGTGGTGCGCTTGGAGAGCTTTCCCGAACTCATG
ACGGCCGCCAAGTTCCTGCTGATGAGGTCGGTTATCGAGATCTGCCAGGAAGTCATCAAACAGTCCAACG
TACAGATCCTGGTACCCCCTGCCCGCGCCGATATAATGCTCTTTCGCCCCCCTGGGACCTCGGACTTGGG
CTTCCCTTTGGACATGACCAACGGGGCAGCCTTGGCAGCCAACAGCAATGGCATCGCCGGCAGCATGCAG
CCAGAGGAGGAGGCAGCTCGGGCGGCTGGTGCAGCCATTGCAGGCCAAGCCTCTTTGCCTGTGTTACCTG
GGGTGGACCGCTTGCCCATGGTGGCTGGACCCCTATCCCCCCAACTGCTGACTTCCCCATTCCCCAGTGT
GGCATCCAGTGCCCCTCCCCTGACTGGCAAGCGAGGCCGGGGCCGCCCAAGGAAGGCCAACCTGCTGGAC
TCAATGTTTGGGTCCCCAGGGGGCCTGAGGGAGGCAGGCATCCTTCCATGCGGTCTATGTGGTAAGGTGT
TCACTGATGCCAACCGGCTCCGGCAGCACGAGGCCCAGCACGGTGTCACCAGCCTCCAGCTGGGCTACAT
CGACCTTCCTCCTCCGAGGCTGGGTGAGAATGGGCTACCCATCTCTGAAGACCCCGACGGCCCCCGAAAG
AGGAGCCGGACCAGGAAGCAGGTGGCTTGTGAGATCTGCGGCAAGATCTTCCGTGATGTGTATCATCTTA
ACCGGCACAAGCTGTCCCACTCTGGGGAGAAGCCCTACTCCTGCCCTGTGTGTGGGTTGCGGTTCAAGAG
AAAAGACCGCATGTCCTACCATGTGCGGTCCCATGATGGGTCCGTGGGCAAGCCTTACATCTGCCAGAGC
TGTGGGAAAGGCTTCTCCAGGCCTGATCACTTGAACGGACATATCAAGCAGGTGCACACTTCTGAGCGGC
CTCACAAGTGTCAGACCTGCAATGCTTCTTTTGCCACCCGAGACCGTCTGCGCTCCCACCTGGCCTGTCA
TGAAGACAAGGTGCCCTGCCAGGTGTGTGGGAAGTACTTGCGGGCAGCATACATGGCAGACCACCTGAAG
AAGCACAGCGAGGGGCCCAGCAACTTCTGCAGTATCTGTAACCGAGGTTTCTCCTCTGCCTCCTACTTAA
AGGTCCATGTTAAAACCCACCACGGTGTTCCCCTTCCCCAGGTCTCCAGGCACCAGGAGCCCATCCTGAA
TGGGGGAGCAGCGTTCCACTGCGCCAGGACCTATGGCAACAAAGAAGGCCAGAAATGCTCACATCAGGAT
CCGATTGAGAGCTCTGACTCCTATGGTGACCTCTCAGATGCCAGCGACCTGAAGACGCCAGAGAAGCAGA
GTGCCAATGGCTCTTTCTCCTGCGACATGGCAGTCCCCAAAAACAAAATGGAGTCTGATGGGGAGAAGAA
GTACCCATGCCCTGAATGTGGGAGCTTCTTCCGCTCTAAGTCCTACTTGAACAAACACATCCAGAAGGTG
CATGTCCGGGCTCTCGGGGGCCCCCTGGGGGACCTGGGCCCTGCCCTTGGCTCACCTTTCTCTCCTCAGC
AGAACATGTCTCTCCTCGAGTCCTTTGGGTTTCAGATTGTTCAGTCGGCATTTGCGTCATCTTTAGTAGA
TCCTGAGGTTGACCAGCAGCCCATGGGGCCTGAAGGGAAATAGTAATGAACTAGTCCGTAACTTGAAAGT
ATTTCGATTTCTTGGCTTTATATATCTTGTGGAAAGGACGACGGTTATGTTCTCCAAGATCTGCT
