>Addgene plasmid #144116 | TFORF1898 | depositor partial sequence | sequence record 284473 | Barcode
CGGTTATGTTCTCCAAGATCTGCT
